Addgene plasmid #190386: JAB2599
Purpose: Plasmids encode parts for syntetic genetic circuit construction in eudicot plants (proUBQ10::PIP2A-mCherry-NOSt_proG1090::AmtR-VP16-19St_1XAmtRO::GFPint-NLS-ADHt)
Depositing lab: Jennifer Brophy & Jose Dinneny. Depositing organization: Stanford University. Publication: Synthetic genetic circuits as a means of reprogramming plant roots. Brophy JAN, Magallon KJ, Duan L, Zhong V, Ramachandran P, Kniazev K, Dinneny JR. Science. 2022 Aug 12;377(6607):747-751. doi: 10.1126/science.abo4326. Epub 2022 Aug 11. PubMed 35951698.
Backbone
  Vector backbone: JAB2155
  Vector type: Plant Expression
Growth in bacteria
  Bacterial resistance: Kanamycin, 50 μg/mL
  Growth temperature: 37°C
  Growth strain: DH5alpha
  Copy number: High Copy
Gene/Insert
  Gene/Insert name: proUBQ10::PIP2A-mCherry-NOSt_proG1090::AmtR-VP16-19St_1XAmtRO::GFPint-NLS-ADHt
  Species: Synthetic
  Cloning method: Restriction Enzyme; 5′ cloning site unknown (unknown if destroyed)
Terms and licenses: Academic/Nonprofit Terms; Industry Terms: Not Available to Industry
Depositor comments: Backbone JAB2155 contains proUBQ10::PIP2A-mCherry-NOSt_proG1090::AmtR-VP16-19St. Please see the fully annotated sequence linked the "Supplemental Documents" section. Please visit https://www.biorxiv.org/content/10.1101/2022.02.02.478917v1 for bioRxiv preprint.
How to cite: JAB2599 was a gift from Jennifer Brophy & Jose Dinneny (Addgene plasmid # 190386 ; http://n2t.net/addgene:190386 ; RRID:Addgene_190386)
