[The description below was written by a language model from this plasmid's Addgene catalogue record and pLannotate feature annotations shown in this document.]
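Description:
JAB2599 is a plant expression plasmid built on the JAB2155 backbone, organised as a binary T-DNA vector. Right and left border repeats from nopaline C58 T-DNA flank the payload, which suggests Agrobacterium-mediated delivery into eudicot plants, although the record does not name the delivery route. Outside the borders it carries a high-copy ColE1/pUC-type origin for propagation in E. coli, a pSa origin, and an aphA kanamycin resistance gene for bacterial selection. Remnants of cloning-vector sequence (lac promoter/operator, a lacI fragment, T3 promoter, MCS fragments) lie just inside the right border. No plant selectable marker is annotated.

The T-DNA holds three transcription units that together form a simple synthetic activator circuit. The first, proUBQ10::PIP2A-mCherry with a NOS terminator, fuses the Arabidopsis plasma membrane aquaporin PIP2A to mCherry, so it plausibly marks transformed cells and outlines their membranes. The second, proG1090::AmtR-VP16, expresses the bacterial DNA-binding protein AmtR fused to the herpes simplex VP16 activation domain, turning it into a synthetic transcriptional activator. The feature table detects the VP16 domain, a 35S-derived minimal promoter region and a CaMV poly(A) signal here, but not the AmtR coding sequence itself. Both units are inherited from the backbone. The third is the output module: a single AmtR operator (1XAmtRO) upstream of a minimal 35S promoter drives a nuclear-localised GFP with an ADH terminator. This GFP is interrupted by the potato ST-LS1 IV2 intron, which prevents functional expression in bacteria.

GFP fluorescence therefore reports AmtR-VP16 activity at its cognate synthetic promoter. The plasmid belongs to a collection of characterised parts for building synthetic genetic circuits in plants.
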