Features (pLannotate 1.2.2; 26 found; start..end, strand, type, name):
     98..533     -  rep_origin     pSa ori: origin of replication from bacterial plasmid pSa
    541..639     -  CDS            TRA2_ECOLX (fragment): Protein predicted: Swiss-Prot protein existence level 4. Required for transposition of transposon Tn903. From Escherichia coli.
   1030..1821    +  CDS            aphA: KKA3_ENTFL - Experimental evidence at protein level: Swiss-Prot protein existence level 1. Resistance to kanamycin and structurally-related aminoglycosides, including amikacin. From Enterococcus faecalis (Streptococcus faecalis).
   1911..2499    +  rep_origin     ori: high-copy-number ColE1/pMB1/pBR322/pUC origin of replication
   2590..2614    -  misc_feature   RB T-DNA repeat: right border repeat from nopaline C58 T-DNA
   2622..2746    +  rep_origin     RSF ori (fragment): Plasmids containing the RSF 1030 origin of replication can be propagated in E. coli cells that contain additional plasmids with compatible origins.
   2748..2840    +  CDS            lacI (fragment): lac repressor; lacI; The lac repressor binds to the lac operator to inhibit transcription in E. coli. This inhibition can be relieved by adding lactose or isopropyl-β-D-thiogalactopyranoside (IPTG).
   2853..2874    +  protein_bind   CAP binding site: CAP binding activates transcription in the presence of cAMP. E. coli catabolite activator protein
   2889..2919    +  promoter       lac promoter: promoter for the E. coli lac operon
   2927..2943    +  protein_bind   lac operator: The lac repressor binds to the lac operator to inhibit transcription in E. coli. This inhibition can be relieved by adding lactose or isopropyl-β-D-thiogalactopyranoside (IPTG). lac repressor encoded by lacI
   2988..3006    +  promoter       T3 promoter: promoter for bacteriophage T3 RNA polymerase
   3019..3054    +  misc_feature   MCS (fragment): pBluescript multiple cloning site
   3092..3268    -  polyA_signal   CaMV poly(A) signal: cauliflower mosaic virus polyadenylation signal
   3345..3578    -  CDS            VP16 AD: transcriptional activation domain of herpes simplex virus protein VP16 (Triezenberg et al., 1988; Cousens et al., 1989); UL48
   4263..4309    -  promoter       minimal CaMV 35S promoter: minimal 35S promoter from cauliflower mosaic virus
   4308..4353    -  promoter       35SPPDK promoter (fragment): hybrid promoter consisting of the cauliflower mosaic virus 35S enhancer fused to the maize C4PPDK basal promoter (Yoo et al., 2007)
   4425..4443    +  misc_feature   MCS (fragment): pUC18/19 multiple cloning site
   4790..5284    -  CDS            mgfp5 (fragment): GFP with folding enhancement mutations; mgfp5; suitable for expression in plants due to removal of a cryptic intron
   5306..5494    -  intron         IV2 intron: modified second intron of the potato ST-LS1 gene (Vancanneyt et al., 1990)
   5496..5691    -  CDS            superfolder GFP (fragment): GFP variant that folds robustly even when fused to poorly folded proteins (Pédelacq et al., 2006)
   5718..5762    -  promoter       minimal CaMV 35S promoter: minimal 35S promoter from cauliflower mosaic virus
   5765..5782    -  promoter       35SPPDK promoter (fragment): hybrid promoter consisting of the cauliflower mosaic virus 35S enhancer fused to the maize C4PPDK basal promoter (Yoo et al., 2007)
   5882..6134    -  terminator     NOS terminator: nopaline synthase terminator and poly(A) signal
   6154..6863    -  CDS            mCherry (fragment): monomeric derivative of DsRed fluorescent protein (Shaner et al., 2004) mammalian codon-optimized
   6870..7730    -  CDS            PIP2-1: PIP21_ARATH - Also known as PIP2A. Experimental evidence at protein level: Swiss-Prot protein existence level 1. Water channel required to facilitate the transport of water across cell membrane. Probably involved in root water uptake. Its function is impaired by Hg(2+). From Arabidopsis thaliana (Mouse-ear cress).
   8386..8408    -  misc_feature   LB T-DNA repeat: left border repeat from nopaline C58 T-DNA (truncated)
>Addgene plasmid #190386 | JAB2599 | addgene full sequence | sequence record 389752 | Addgene NGS Result
AAGCCCGAGAGGTTGCCGCCTTTCGGGCTTTTTCTTTTTCAAAAAAAAAAATTTATAAAACGATCTGTTG
CGGCCGGCCGCCGGGTTGTGGGCAAAGGCGCTCGACGGTGGGCAACCGCTTGCGGTTGTCCACGGGCGGA
GCCGGTGCGCGTAGCGCATTGTCCACAAGCCAAGGGCGACCAATAATTGATATATATATTCATAATTGAA
AAGCTAATTGAACATACTACTTGCTGTAACTACTTGCCGGAGCGAGGGGTGTTTGCAAGCTGTTGATCTG
AAAGGGCTATTAGCGTTCTCACGTGCCTTTTTGATTAGCGATTTCACGTGACCTTATTAGCGATTTCACG
TACTCCGATTAGCGATTTCACGTACCCTGATTAGCGATTTCACGTGGATAGTTTTTGGAGCGGGCCGGAA
AGCCCCGTGAATCAAGGCTTTGCGGGGCATTAGCGGTTTCACGTGGATAACTACCCTCTATCCACAGGCT
TCCGGGGATAAAAAAGCCCGCTCGACGGCGGGCTGTTGGATGGGGATCTCCTGAATCGCCCCATCATCCA
GCCAGAAAGTGAGGGAGCCACGGTTGATGAGAGCTTTGTTGTAGGTGGACCAGTTGGTGATTTTGAACTT
TTGCTTTGCCACGGAACGGTCTGCGTTGTCGGGAAGATGCGTGATCTGATCCTTCAACTCAGCAAAAGTT
CGATTTATTCAACAAAGCCACGTTGTGTCTCAAAATCTCTGATGTTACATTGCACAATAAGCTGCCGGGT
TTGAAACACGGATGATCTCGCGGAGGGTAGCATGTTGATTGTAACGATGACAGAGCGTTGCTGCCTGTGA
TCACCGCGGTTTCAAAATCGGCTCCGTCGATACTATGTTATACGCCAACTTTGAAAACAACTTTGAAAAA
GCTGTTTTCTGGTATTTAAGGTTTTAGAATGCAAGGAACAGTGAATTGGAGTTCGTCTTGTTATAATTAG
CTTCTTGGGGTATCTTTAAATACTGTAGAAAAGAGGAAGGAAATAATAAATGGCTAAAATGAGAATATCA
CCGGAATTGAAAAAACTGATCGAAAAATACCGCTGCGTAAAAGATACGGAAGGAATGTCACCTGCTAAGG
TATATAAGCTGGTGGGAGAAAATGAAAACCTATATTTAAAAATGACGGACAGCCGGTATAAAGGGACCAC
CTATGATGTGGAACGGGAAAAGGACATGATGCTATGGCTGGAAGGAAAGCTGCCTGTTCCAAAGGTCCTG
CACTTTGAACGGCATGATGGCTGGAGCAATCTGCTCATGAGTGAGGCCGATGGCGTCCTTTGCTCGGAAG
AGTATGAAGATGAACAAAGCCCTGAAAAGATTATCGAGCTGTATGCGGAGTGCATCAGGCTCTTTCACTC
CATCGACATATCGGATTGTCCCTATACGAATAGCTTAGACAGCCGCTTAGCCGAATTGGATTACTTACTG
AATAACGATCTGGCCGATGTGGATTGCGAAAACTGGGAAGAAGATACTCCATTTAAAGATCCGCGCGAGC
TGTATGATTTTTTAAAGACGGAAAAGCCCGAAGAGGAACTTGTCTTTTCCCACGGCGACCTGGGTGACAG
CAACATCTTTGTGAAAGATGGCAAAGTAAGTGGCTTTATTGATCTTGGGAGAAGCGGCAGGGCGGACAAG
TGGTATGACATTGCCTTCTGCGTCCGGTCGATCAGGGAGGATATCGGGGAAGAACAGTATGTCGAGCTAT
TTTTTGACTTACTGGGGATCAAGCCTGATTGGGAGAAAATAAAATATTATATTTTACTGGATGAATTGTT
TTAGTACCTAGAATGCATGACCAAAATCCCTTAACGTGAGTTTTCGTTCCACTGAGCGTCAGACCCCGTA
GAAAAGATCAAAGGATCTTCTTGAGATCCTTTTTTTCTGCGCGTAATCTGCTGCTTGCAAACAAAAAAAC
CACCGCTACCAGCGGTGGTTTGTTTGCCGGATCAAGAGCTACCAACTCTTTTTCCGAAGGTAACTGGCTT
CAGCAGAGCGCAGATACCAAATACTGTCCTTCTAGTGTAGCCGTAGTTAGGCCACCACTTCAAGAACTCT
GTAGCACCGCCTACATACCTCGCTCTGCTAATCCTGTTACCAGTGGCTGCTGCCAGTGGCGATAAGTCGT
GTCTTACCGGGTTGGACTCAAGACGATAGTTACCGGATAAGGCGCAGCGGTCGGGCTGAACGGGGGGTTC
GTGCACACAGCCCAGCTTGGAGCGAACGACCTACACCGAACTGAGATACCTACAGCGTGAGCTATGAGAA
AGCGCCACGCTTCCCGAAGGGAGAAAGGCGGACAGGTATCCGGTAAGCGGCAGGGTCGGAACAGGAGAGC
GCACGAGGGAGCTTCCAGGGGGAAACGCCTGGTATCTTTATAGTCCTGTCGGGTTTCGCCACCTCTGACT
TGAGCGTCGATTTTTGTGATGCTCGTCAGGGGGGCGGAGCCTATGGAAAAACGCCAGCAACGCGGCCTTT
TTACGGTTCCTGGCCTTTTGCTGGCCTTTTGCTCACATGAGATCTCAAACAAACACATACAGCGACTTAG
TTTACCCGCCAATATATCCTGTCAAGGCCTTCATGTTCTTTCCTGCGTTATCCCCTGATTCTGTGGATAA
CCGTATTACCGCCTTTGAGTGAGCTGATACCGCTCGCCGCAGCCGAACGACCGAGCGCAGCGAGTCAGTG
AGCGAGGAAGCGGAAGAGCGCCCAATACGCAAACCGCCTCTCCCCGCGCGTTGGCCGATTCATTAATGCA
GCTGGCACGACAGGTTTCCCGACTGGAAAGCGGGCAGTGAGCGCAACGCAATTAATGTGAGTTAGCTCGC
TCATTAGGCACCCCAGGCTTTACACTTTATGCTTCCGGCTCGTATGTTGTGTGGAATTGTGAGCGGATAA
CAATTTCACACAGGAAACAGCTATGACCATGATTACGCCAAGCGCGCAATTAACCCTCACTAAAGGGAAC
AAAAGCTGGAGCTCCACCGCGGTGGCGGCCGCTCTAGAACTAGTCCGCTCTAGCCCGGTCTCGAAGCGAG
TATCAAGCATCGATCTGGATTTTAGTACTGGATTTTGGTTTTAGGAATTAGAAATTTTATTGATAGAAGT
ATTTTACAAATACAAATACATACTAAGGGTTTCTTATATGCTCAACACATGAGCGAAACCCTATAAGAAC
CCTAATTTCCCTTATCGGGAAACTACTCACACATTATTTATGGAGAAAATAGAGAGAGATAGATTTGTAG
AGAGAGACTGGTGATTTCAGCGTACCGACACTAAACCTTCCTCTTCTTCTTCGGCCCACCGTACTCGTCA
ATTCCAAGGGCATCGGTAAACATCTGCTCAAACTCGAAGTCGGCCGTATCCAGAGCGCCGTAGGGGGCGG
AGTCGTGGGGGGTAAATCCCGGCCCCGGGGAATCCCCGTCCCCCAACATGTCCAGATCGAAATCGTCTAG
CGCGTCGGCATGCGCCATCGCCACGTCCTCGCCGTCTAAGTGGAGCTCGTCCCCCAGGCTGACGTCGGTC
GGGGGGGCCTTGGCGTCGGCCTGCTTGATCAGTTCCAGTGTCTTTTCCACTCTGTCGGCAGGCAGAGGTG
CTCCCAGCACAGCCAGGGAGGCGTCAGCCAGCATAATGGCTGTCTCGGGCAGAGAGTCGGCGCTCAGAGG
GCTAGGGATCTTGCCGTCGTTCCGCCGCATCTCGATCACGCTCATGGTGATGTGGAAGGGCAGTTCGGCT
CTGGGGTCGTCGCCCACAATCTCGGTGGCCAGATCTCTGAACACGTTGGTCAGGGCCTCGCGCTGGCTGT
GGTACTCGGCGAATTCCTCAGAGCCCACGATGGGCAGCTGGTACAGCCGGCCCACGTTCCACTTGGTGCT
CAGCAGCAGCCGCACTTCGCTGGCCACGATAGCCCACAGTCTCATTTCGGGTCCGGCGTCCAGGGTAGAC
AGATCCTCGGCCAGCACGGTGGAGGGTTCCACGGTGCTTTTCAGCAGGGTCAGGAAGATCTCGGTCTTGC
TGGGGAAGTGGTAGTACAGGCTGGCCTGTCTGATGCCCACAGCGTCGGCAATCTGGTGGGTGCTGGTGGT
GGCAAAGCCCTGTCTGGTGAACAGCTCGGCGCTGGCATCCAGAATCTCTTCCCGGGGGTTCTTGCCGGCT
CTCCGAGGAGCAGATCTTCTGGGTCTGCCCACGGCGCCAGCCATGGTGGGGATCCCAGCGTGTCCTCTCC
AAATGAAATGAACTTCCTTATATAGAGGAAGGGTCTTGCGAAGGATAGTGGGATTGTGCGTCATCCCTTA
CGTCAGTGGAGATGGATCCTCTAGAGGCACGTGGCGGCACGTGGCGGCACGTGGCGGCACGTGGCAAGCT
TGGATCCACGATATCCTGCAGGCATGCAAGCTTAGCTTGAGCTTGGATCAGATTGTCGTTTCCCGCCTTC
AGTTTAAACTACATTAGAAGCCGAGTCACTACGGTTAGTCCGTTTGCATTCTGAATGTTGAGAACACAGT
AAAATGGAATGTGTTTTAGTTTATATTCAAATCTCAATAGAAGAAGAGTCTATTACAATGATAAGTAATA
GATTAGACACGAAAACGACTAACTTAAGACAGAGAAGAAAACCAAAAGCGATGGAGATTTCTTTCTTTTA
TTGCTGTGAATGCATAAAGGAAGTAAAACACAAAGTGAACATCATCTGCGAGAGAATGGCTTGACATTAA
GGGTCCTCGACCTTACGCTTTTTCTTAGGTTTGTATAGTTCATCCATGCCATGTGTAATCCCAGCAGCTG
TTACAAACTCAAGAAGGACCATGTGATCTCTCTTTTCGTTGGGATCTTTCGAAAGGGCAGATTGTGTGGA
CAGGTAATGGTTGTCTGGTAAAAGGACAGGGCCATCGCCAATTGGAGTATTTTGTTGATAATGATCAGCG
AGTTGCACGCCGCCGTCCTCGATGTTGTGGCGGGTCTTGAAGTTGGCTTTGATGCCGTTCTTTTGCTTGT
CGGCCATGATGTATACGTTGTGGGAGTTGTAGTTGTATTCCAACTTGTGGCCGAGGATGTTTCCGTCCTC
CTTGAAATCGATTCCCTTAAGCTCGATCCTGTTGACGAGGGTGTCACCCTCAAACTTGACTTCAGCACGT
GTCTTGTAGTTCCCGTCGTCCTTGAAGAAGATGGTCCTCTCCTGCACGTATCCCTCAGGCATGGCGCTCT
TGAAGAAGTCGTGCCGCTTCATATGATCAGGGTAACGGGAGAAGCACTGCACGCCCTGCACATCAACAAA
TTTTGGTCATATATTAGAAAAGTTATAAATTAAAATATACACACTTATAAACTACAGAAAAGCAATTGCT
ATATACTACATTCTTTTATTTTGAAAAAAATATTTGAAATATTATATTACTACTAATTAATGATAATTAT
TATATATATATCAAAGGTAGAAGCAGAAACTTACGTAGGTCAGGGTGGTGACCAGGGTTGGCCATGGAAC
AGGTAGTTTTCCAGTAGTGCAAATAAATTTAAGGGTAAGTTTTCCGTATGTTGCATCACCTTCACCCTCT
CCACTGACAGAAAATTTGTGCCCATTAACATCACCATCTAATTCAACAAGAATTGGGACAACTCCAGTGA
AAAGTTCTTCTCCTTTACTCACCATGGTGTCTAGAGTCCCCCGTGTTCTCTCCAAATGAAATGAACTTCC
TTATATAGAGGAAGGGTCTTGCGAAAGGATAGTGGGATTGTGGGTGGCCTAGCTAGCTTAGACCCGATTA
TCTATAGATCGATAGAAATTCGCGGCCGCAGCCAACTTTTCTATCATTAGAGACCCTCGAGGGCGCGCCC
CGATCTAGTAACATAGATGACACCGCGCGCGATAATTTATCCTAGTTTGCGCGCTATATTTTGTTTTCTA
TCGCGTATTAAATGTATAATTGCGGGACTCTAATCATAAAAACCCATCTCATAAATAACGTCATGCATTA
CATGTTAATTATTACATGCTTAACGTAATTCAACAGAAATTATATGATAATCATCGCAAGACCGGCAACA
GGATTCAATCTTAAGAAACTTTATTGCCAAATGTTTGAACGATCTGCAGCCGGGCGGCCGCTTTACTTGT
ACAGCTCCTCCATGCCGCCGGTGGAGTGGCGGCCCTCGGCGCGTTCGTACTGTTCCACGATGGTGTAGTC
CTCGTTGTGGGAGGTGATGTCCAACTTGATGTTGACGTTGTAGGCGCCGGGCAGCTGCACGGGCTTCTTG
GCCTTGTAGGTGGTCTTGACCTCAGCGTCGTAGTGGCCGCCGTCCTTCAGCTTCAGCCTCTGCTTGATCT
CGCCCTTCAGGGCGCCGTCCTCGGGGTACATCCGCTCGGAGGAGGCCTCCCAGCCCATGGTCTTATTCTG
CATTACGGGGCCGTCGGAGGGGAAGTTGGTGCCGCGCAGCTTCACCTTGTAGATGAACTCGCCGTCCTGC
AGGGAGGAGTCCTGGGTCACGGTCACCACGCCGCCGTCCTCGAAGTTCATCACGCGCTCCCACTTGAAGC
CCTCGGGGAAGGACAGCTTCAAGTAGTCGGGGATGTCGGCGGGGTGCTTCACGTAGGCCTTGGAGCCGTA
CATGAACTGAGGGGACAGGATGTCCCAGGCGAAGGGCAGGGGGCCACCCTTGGTCACCTTCAGCTTGGCG
GTCTGGGTGCCCTCGTAGGGGCGGCCCTCGCCCTCGCCCTCGATCTCGAACTCGTGGCCGTTCACGGAGC
CCTCCATGTGCACCTTGAAGCGCATGAACTCCTTGATGATGGCCATGTTATCCTCCTCGCCCTTGCTCAC
CATGGATCCGACGTTGGCAGCACTTCTGAATGATCCAAGAGACTTAGAACCTGAAGCTCTTTGAACGAAT
TGGTGGTAGAATGCAGCTATCGCAGCTCCAATGAATGGTCCAACCCAAAATATCCAGTGGTCATCCCATG
GCTTGCTCTTGTTGTAGATTACGGCAGCTCCGAAACTCCTTGCCGGGTTAATTCCGGTTCCGGTAATGGG
AATGGTAGCCAAATGTACCATGAACACGGCAAATCCGATTGGAAGTGGCGCCAACACCGGAACGTGGGAG
TCTCTGGCACTACGTTTGGGGTCAGTGGCAGAGAATACGGTGTAGACAAGAACGAAAGTACCAATGATCT
CTGCGGCTAGACCGGTCCCTGTGCTGTAGCCATCGGCTAGAGAGTTGGCTCCACCTCCGTAACGGGTGTA
GTAAGAGCTTTGGAAGGCTTTGACAAAACCAACTCCACAAATCGCACCCAAACACTGAGCGATTATGTAC
AATAGGGCCCTAGGTAACGACACTTTACGTGCCAAGAATAGCCCAAATGTCACCGCTGGGTTAATGTGAC
CACCAGAGATACCGGCGGTGCAGTAGACGAGGATGAAGATCATACCACCAAAGGCCCAAGCGATACCGAG
GATTCCAACTCCGCCGCAATCTACGCCACCGGCATCAGTATCGGACTGAATCTTGTAACCGATGACTGTC
AAAACGGTGATGTATAAGAAGAGGAGAGTGGCTACGAACTCTGCGATAACTGCTCTGTAGAAAGACCACT
TCTTTAGCTCCGCTCCATCAATAAACGGAGCTGGTGGCGGATCTTGATAGTCTCTTGTCTGAAATCCTTC
TCCGGGAACGGCTTCCACATCCTTTGCCATGGTGCTGTTAATCAGAAAAACTCAGATTAATCGACAAATT
CGATCGCACAAACTAGAAACTAACACCAGATCTAGATAGAAATCACAAATCGAAGAGTAATTATTCGACA
AAACTCAAATTATTTGAACAAATCGGATGATATCTATGAAACCCTAATCGAGAATTAAGATGATATCTAA
CGATCAAACCCAGAAAATCGTCTACGATCTAAGATTAACAGAATCTAAACCAAAGAACATATACGAAATT
GGGATCGAACGAAAACAAAATCGAAGATTTTGAGAGAATAAGGAACACAGAAATTTACCTTGATCACGGT
AGAGAGAATTGAGAGAAAGTTTTTAAGATTTTGAGAAATTGAAATCTGAATTGTGAAGAAGAAGAGCTCT
TTGGGTATTGTTTTATAGAAGAAGAAGAAGAAAAGACGAGGACGACTAGGTCACGAGAAAGCTAAGGCGG
TGAAGCAATAGCTAATAATAAAATGACACGTGTATTGAGCGTTGTTTACACGCAAAGTTGTTTTTGGCTA
ATTGCCTTATTTTTAGGTTGAGGAAAAGTATTTGTGCTTTGAGTTGATAAACACGACTCGTGTGTGCCGG
CTGCAACCACTTTGACGCCGTTTATTACTGACTCGTCGACAACCAAAGCTTAACGTTACACCACAATATA
TCCTGCCAAGAGTCTAATTCCGGGGATCGGAAATCCAG
